>Addgene plasmid #69033 | pES004 (pTet-qacR 5) | depositor full sequence | sequence record 121908 | pES004 (pTet-qacR 5) sequence 3118 bps
TATGAAGCTGAGACCTTGATCGGGCACGTAAGAGGTTCCAACTTTCACCATAATGAAATAAGATCACTAC
CGGGCGTATTTTTTGAGTTATCGAGATTTTCAGGAGCTAAGGAAGCTAAAATGGAGAAAAAAATCACTGG
ATATACCACCGTTGATATATCCCAATGGCATCGTAAAGAACATTTTGAGGCATTTCAGTCAGTTGCTCAA
TGTACCTATAACCAGACCGTTCAGCTGGATATTACGGCCTTTTTAAAGACCGTAAAGAAAAATAAGCACA
AGTTTTATCCGGCCTTTATTCACATTCTTGCCCGCCTGATGAATGCTCATCCGGAATTTCGTATGGCAAT
GAAAGACGGTGAGCTGGTGATATGGGATAGTGTTCACCCTTGTTACACCGTTTTCCATGAGCAAACTGAA
ACGTTTTCATCGCTCTGGAGTGAATACCACGACGATTTCCGGCAGTTTCTACACATATATTCGCAAGATG
TGGCGTGTTACGGTGAAAACCTGGCCTATTTCCCTAAAGGGTTTATTGAGAATATGTTTTTCGTCTCAGC
CAATCCCTGGGTGAGTTTCACCAGTTTTGATTTAAACGTGGCCAATATGGACAACTTCTTCGCCCCCGTT
TTCACCATGGGCAAATATTATACGCAAGGCGACAAGGTGCTGATGCCGCTGGCGATTCAGGTTCATCATG
CCGTTTGTGATGGCTTCCATGTCGGCAGAATGCTTAATGAATTACAACAGTACTGCGATGAGTGGCAGGG
CGGGGCGTAATTTGATATCGAGCTCGCTTGGACTCCTGTTGATAGATCCAGTAATGACCTCAGAACTCCA
TCTGGATTTGTTCAGAACGCTCGGTTGCCGCCGGGCGTTTTTTATTGGTGAGAATCCAAGCCTCGGTGAG
AATCCAAGCCTCGATCAACGTCTCATTTTCGCCAAAAGTTGGCCCAGGGCTTCCCGGTATCAACAGGGAC
ACCAGGATTTATTTATTCTGCGAAGTGATCTTCCGTCACAGGTATTTATTCGGCGCAAAGTGCGTCGGGT
GATGCTGCCAACTTACTGATTTAGTGTATGATGGTGTTTTTGAGGTGCTCCAGTGGCTTCTGTTTCTATC
AGCTGTCCCTCCTGTTCAGCTACTGACGGGGTGGTGCGTAACGGCAAAAGCACCGCCGGACATCAGCGGT
AGCGGAGTGTATACTGGCTTACTATGTTGGCACTGATGAGGGTGTCAGTGAAGTGCTTCATGTGGCAGGA
GAAAAAAGGCTGCACCGGTGCGTCAGCAGAATATGTGATACAGGATATATTCCGCTTCCTCGCTCACTGA
CTCGCTACGCTCGGTCGTTCGACTGCGGCGAGCGGAAATGGCTTACGAACGGGGCGGAGATTTCCTGGAA
GATGCCAGGAAGATACTTAACAGGGAAGTGAGAGGGCCGCGGCAAAGCCGTTTTTCCATAGGCTCCGCCC
CCCTGACAAGCATCACGAAATCTGACGCTCAAATCAGTGGTGGCGAAACCCGACAGGACTATAAAGATAC
CAGGCGTTTCCCCCTGGCGGCTCCCTCGTGCGCTCTCCTGTTCCTGCCTTTCGGTTTACCGGTGTCATTC
CGCTGTTATGGCCGCGTTTGTCTCATTCCACGCCTGACACTCAGTTCCGGGTAGGCAGTTCGCTCCAAGC
TGGACTGTATGCACGAACCCCCCGTTCAGTCCGACCGCTGCGCCTTATCCGGTAACTATCGTCTTGAGTC
CAACCCGGAAAGACATGCAAAAGCACCACTGGCAGCAGCCACTGGTAATTGATTTAGAGGAGTTAGTCTT
GAAGTCATGCGCCGGTTAAGGCTAAACTGAAAGGACAAGTTTTGGTGACTGCGCTCCTCCAAGCCAGTTA
CCTCGGTTCAAAGAGTTGGTAGCTCAGAGAACCTTCGAAAAACCGCCCTGCAAGGCGGTTTTTTCGTTTT
CAGAGCAAGAGATTACGCGCAGACCAAAACGATCTCAAGAAGATCATCTTATTAATCAGATAAAATATTT
CTAGATTTCAGTGCAATTTATCTCTTCAAATGTAGCACCTGAAGTCAGCCCCATACGATATAAGTTGTAA
TTCTCATGTTTGACAGCTTATCATCGATAAGCTTCCGATGGCGCGCCGAGAGGCTTTACACTTTATGCTT
CCGGCTGGTCTCAGCATCCACGCATTATAACGTCGTATTAGCTGCCTTTCGTCTTCAATAATTCTTGACA
TCCCTATCAGTGATAGAGATACTTCGTGCAATTTTTATATCACCGCCAGGGGTACAACAAGCAAAGAGGA
GAAATACTAGCATGAACTTGAAAGATAAGATTTTGGGTGTTGCTAAAGAGCTGTTTATCAAAAACGGTTA
CAATGCTACTACCACTGGTGAGATTGTGAAATTGTCTGAATCTTCTAAAGGGAATCTATACTATCATTTC
AAAACGAAGGAAAATTTGTTCTTGGAAATCTTGAACATTGAAGAAAGTAAATATCAAGAACAATGGAAAA
AGGAGCAGATTAAAGCTAAAACTAATAGAGAAAAGTTTTATCTGTATAATGAGTTGTCTTTGACTACACA
ATATTACTATCCACTACAGAACGCAATAATCGAGTCTTACACTGAATACTATAAGACTAACTCCATCAAT
GAAAAACAGAACAAATACCAAAATAAGTATATCGATGCATATCACGTTATTTTCAAAGAAGGTAATCTTA
ACGGTGAGTGGAGTATAAATGATGTTAATGCCGTTTCTAAAATTGCTGCTAACGCTGTTAACGGTATTGT
TACATTCACACATGAGCAAAACATCAACGAAAGAATTAAGTTGATGAACAAGTTCTCTCAGATCTTTTTG
AATGGTCTTAGTAAAGGTTCTGGTCACCATCATCACCACCATTAATGAACCAGGCATCAAATAAAACGAA
AGGCTCAGTCGAAAGACTGGGCCTTTCGTTTTATCTGTTGTTTGTCGGTGAACGCTCTCTACTAGAGTCA
CACTGGCTCACCTTCGGGTGGGCCTTTCTGCGTTTATAGTCGGGCACGACTCTCAAGGGCATCGGTCGAC
ACAGAAAAGCCCGCCTTTCGGCGGGCTTTGCTCGAGGC
Features (pLannotate 1.2.2; 13 found; start..end, strand, type, name):
     23..120     +  promoter       cat promoter: promoter of the E. coli cat gene encoding chloramphenicol acetyltransferase
    121..777     +  CDS            cat: CAT_ECOLX - Experimental evidence at protein level: Swiss-Prot protein existence level 1. This enzyme is an effector of chloramphenicol resistance in bacteria. From Escherichia coli. This protein is used as a marker in many commonly used cloning vectors, such as pACYC184.
    801..895     +  terminator     lambda t0 terminator: transcription terminator from phage lambda
   1048..1188    +  mobile_element IS1 (fragment): prokaryotic transposable element IS1
   1185..1211    +  misc_feature   bom (fragment): basis of mobility region from pBR322
   1310..1365    -  rep_origin     RSF ori (fragment): Plasmids containing the RSF 1030 origin of replication can be propagated in E. coli cells that contain additional plasmids with compatible origins.
   1453..1998    -  rep_origin     p15A ori: Plasmids containing the medium-copy-number p15A origin of replication can be propagated in E. coli cells that contain a second plasmid with the ColE1 origin.
   2110..2134    +  promoter       tet promoter (fragment): E. coli promoter for tetracycline efflux protein gene
   2155..2176    +  promoter       lac UV5 promoter (fragment): E. coli lac promoter with an "up" mutation
   2235..2263    +  promoter       PLtetO-1 promoter (fragment): modified phage lambda PL promoter with tet operator sites (Lutz and Bujard, 1997)
   2322..2885    +  CDS            qacR: QACR_STAAM - Experimental evidence at protein level: Swiss-Prot protein existence level 1. Transcriptional repressor of qacA. Binds to IR1, an unusually long 28 bp operator, which is located downstream from the qacA promoter and overlaps its transcription start site. QacR is induced from its IR1 site by binding to one of many structurally dissimilar cationic lipophilic compounds, which are also substrates of QacA (By similarity). From Staphylococcus aureus (strain Mu50 / ATCC 700699).
   2928..2999    +  terminator     rrnB T1 terminator: transcription terminator T1 from the E. coli rrnB gene
   3015..3042    +  terminator     T7Te terminator: phage T7 early transcription terminator
