[The description below was written by a language model from this plasmid's Addgene catalogue record and pLannotate feature annotations shown in this document.]
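Description:
pES004 (pTet-qacR 5) is a small bacterial expression plasmid of about 3.1 kb built on a p15A-origin, chloramphenicol-resistant backbone. The p15A origin keeps it at low-to-medium copy and makes it compatible with a second plasmid carrying a ColE1-type origin in the same E. coli cell. Selection comes from the cat gene (chloramphenicol acetyltransferase), driven by its native promoter and followed by a lambda t0 terminator. The feature table also picks up short fragments of IS1, the bom region, an RSF origin and the tet and lacUV5 promoters. These look like backbone remnants or partial sequence matches rather than functional parts.

The payload is a variant of qacR, the Staphylococcus aureus transcriptional repressor that binds the long IR1 operator of the qacA promoter and is released on binding structurally diverse cationic lipophilic compounds. This version, "qacR 5", is listed as synthetic. It carries six substitutions (W61Y, E90Q, F102S, M116Q, Y119L, E120Q) and a C-terminal His6 tag. It was inserted by BsaI-based cloning that destroyed both sites. Expression is driven by a Tet promoter, annotated as a PLtetO-1 fragment, a lambda PL derivative with tet operator sites. In a TetR-expressing host such as the recorded DH5alphaZ1 strain, repressor levels can therefore be tuned with a tetracycline-type inducer. The rrnB T1 and T7Te terminators close the cassette.

The associated publication concerns computational redesign of regulator effector specificity to develop a vanillin sensor. This suggests the plasmid supplies one candidate redesigned QacR for testing, probably alongside a QacR-controlled reporter on a compatible plasmid, though the record does not describe that partner construct.
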