Addgene plasmid #69033: pES004 (pTet-qacR 5)
Purpose: qacR 5 downstream of a Tet promoter
Depositing lab: Richard Murray. Depositing organization: California Institute of Technology. Publication: Engineering Transcriptional Regulator Effector Specificity Using Computational Design and In Vitro Rapid Prototyping: Developing a Vanillin Sensor. de Los Santos EL, Meyerowitz JT, Mayo SL, Murray RM. ACS Synth Biol. 2015 Aug 19. 10.1021/acssynbio.5b00090 PubMed 26262913.
Backbone
  Vector backbone: p15A Ori/cm resistant
  Backbone manufacturer: unknown
  Backbone size w/o insert (bp): 1154
  Total vector size (bp): 3117
  Vector type: Bacterial Expression
Growth in bacteria
  Bacterial resistance: Chloramphenicol, 25 μg/mL
  Growth temperature: 37°C
  Growth strain: DH5alphaZ1
  Copy number: Low Copy
Gene/Insert
  Gene/Insert name: qacR
  Species: Synthetic
  Insert size (bp): 596
  Mutation: W61Y, E90Q, F102S, M116Q, Y119L, E120Q
  Entrez Gene: qacR (a.k.a. pTZ2162_28)
  Promoter: pTet
  Tag / fusion protein: His6 tag (C terminal on insert)
  Cloning method: Restriction Enzyme; 5′ cloning site BsaI (destroyed during cloning); 3′ cloning site BsaI (destroyed during cloning)
  Sequencing primers: 5′ GCTTATCATCGATAAGCTTCC; 3′ CGCCCGGTAGTGATCTTAT
Terms and licenses: Academic/Nonprofit Terms; Industry Terms: Not Available to Industry
How to cite: pES004 (pTet-qacR 5) was a gift from Richard Murray (Addgene plasmid # 69033 ; http://n2t.net/addgene:69033 ; RRID:Addgene_69033)
