>Addgene plasmid #69033 | pES004 (pTet-qacR 5) | addgene partial sequence | sequence record 132276 | pACYC-F 5'-tgaagtcagccccatacgat-3'
TCATCGATAAGCTTCCGATGGCGCGCCGAGAGGCTTTACACTTTATGCTTCCGGCTGGTCTCAGCATCCA
CGCATTATAACGTCGTATTAGCTGCCTTTCGTCTTCAATAATTCTTGACATCCCTATCAGTGATAGAGAT
ACTTCGTGCAATTTTTATATCACCGCCAGGGGTACAACAAGCAAAGAGGAGAAATACTAGCATGAACTTG
AAAGATAAGATTTTGGGTGTTGCTAAAGAGCTGTTTATCAAAAACGGTTACAATGCTACTACCACTGGTG
AGATTGTGAAATTGTCTGAATCTTCTAAAGGGAATCTATACTATCATTTCAAAACGAAGGAAAATTTGTT
CTTGGAAATCTTGAACATTGAAGAAAGTAAATATCAAGAACAATGGAAAAAGGAGCAGATTAAAGCTAAA
ACTAATAGAGAAAAGTTTTATCTGTATAATGAGTTGTCTTTGACTACACAATATTACTATCCACTACAGA
ACGCAATAATCGAGTCTTACACTGAATACTATAAGACTAACTCCATCAATGAAAAACAGAACAAATACCA
AAATAAGTATATCGATGCATATCACGTTATTTTCAAAGAAGGTAATCTTAACGGTGAGTGGAGTATAAAT
GATGTTAATGCCGTTTCTAAAATTGCTGCTAACGCTGTTAACGGTATTGTTACATTCACACATGAGCAAA
ACATCAACGAAAGAATTAAGTTGATGAACAAGTTCTCTCAGATCTTTTTGAATGG
